Addgene plasmid #103898: MAGI1_PDZ_1
Purpose: Protein expression and purification of MAGI1 PDZ1 domain
Depositing lab: Sachdev Sidhu. Depositing organization: University of Toronto. Publication: A specificity map for the PDZ domain family. Tonikian R, Zhang Y, Sazinsky SL, Currell B, Yeh JH, Reva B, Held HA, Appleton BA, Evangelista M, Wu Y, Xin X, Chan AC, Seshagiri S, Lasky LA, Sander C, Boone C, Bader GD, Sidhu SS. PLoS Biol. 2008 Sep 30;6(9):e239. doi: 10.1371/journal.pbio.0060239. PubMed 18828675.
Backbone
  Vector backbone: pGEX-6P-1
  Backbone size w/o insert (bp): 4984
  Vector type: Bacterial Expression
Growth in bacteria
  Bacterial resistance: Ampicillin, 100 μg/mL
  Growth temperature: 37°C
  Growth strain: DH5alpha
  Copy number: Unknown
Gene/Insert
  Gene/Insert name: MAGI1 (alt name: MAGI1 PDZ1)
  Species: H. sapiens (human)
  Entrez Gene: MAGI1 (a.k.a. AIP-3, AIP3, BAIAP1, BAP-1, BAP1, MAGI-1, MAGI-1b, Magi1d, TNRC19, WWP3)
  Promoter: tac
  Tag / fusion protein: GST (N terminal on backbone)
  Cloning method: Restriction Enzyme; 5′ cloning site unknown (unknown if destroyed); 3′ cloning site unknown (unknown if destroyed)
  Sequencing primers: 5′ pGEX Fwd
Terms and licenses: Academic/Nonprofit Terms; Industry Terms: Not Available to Industry
How to cite: MAGI1_PDZ_1 was a gift from Sachdev Sidhu (Addgene plasmid # 103898 ; http://n2t.net/addgene:103898 ; RRID:Addgene_103898)
