[The description below was written by a language model from this plasmid's Addgene catalogue record and pLannotate feature annotations shown in this document.]
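Description:
MAGI1_PDZ_1 is a bacterial expression plasmid built on the pGEX-6P-1 backbone for producing and purifying the first PDZ domain of human MAGI1, a membrane-associated scaffolding protein found at cell-cell junctions. It is propagated in E. coli through a ColE1/pMB1-type origin of replication and selected with ampicillin by way of the bla (β-lactamase) gene and its own promoter. The sequenced record is 5,322 nt, consistent with a small insert of a few hundred base pairs placed in the roughly 5 kb backbone.

Expression is driven by the tac promoter, a strong trp/lac hybrid, followed by a lac operator. The plasmid also carries lacI with its promoter, so the lac repressor supplied in cis keeps transcription off until it is relieved with IPTG. The open reading frame begins with Schistosoma japonicum glutathione S-transferase, which forms an N-terminal GST tag, followed after a short linker by a MAGI1 fragment of about 350 bp. The automated annotation matched this fragment to the rat Magi1 protein entry, whereas the catalogue lists the insert as human; this probably reflects high conservation of the domain between orthologues, but the record does not resolve it. The restriction sites used for cloning are not recorded. Remaining annotations (lacZα, a lac promoter/operator, and fragments of bom, rop and yciV) are backbone remnants with no role in expression.

The GST fusion allows affinity capture on glutathione resin. The plasmid belongs to a collection of PDZ domain constructs generated for large-scale mapping of PDZ peptide-binding specificity.
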