Features (pLannotate 1.2.2; 17 found; start..end, strand, type, name):
      1..29      +  promoter       tac promoter: strong E. coli promoter; hybrid between the trp and lac UV5 promoters
     37..53      +  protein_bind   lac operator: The lac repressor binds to the lac operator to inhibit transcription in E. coli. This inhibition can be relieved by adding lactose or isopropyl-β-D-thiogalactopyranoside (IPTG). lac repressor encoded by lacI
     76..729     +  CDS            GST26_SCHJA: Experimental evidence at protein level: Swiss-Prot protein existence level 1. GST isoenzymes appear to play a central role in the parasite detoxification system. Other functions are also suspected including a role in increasing the solubility of haematin in the parasite gut. From Schistosoma japonicum (Blood fluke).
    769..1116    +  CDS            Magi1 (fragment): MAGI1_RAT - Also known as Baiap1, Bap1. Experimental evidence at protein level: Swiss-Prot protein existence level 1. May play a role as scaffolding protein at cell-cell junctions. May regulate acid-induced ASIC3 currents by modulating its expression at the cell surface. From Rattus norvegicus (Rat).
   1157..1196    +  CDS            rop (fragment): Rop protein, which maintains plasmids at low copy number; rop
   1298..1338    +  misc_feature   bom (fragment): basis of mobility region from pBR322
   1443..1547    +  promoter       AmpR promoter: bla
   1548..2408    +  CDS            AmpR: β-lactamase; bla; confers resistance to ampicillin, carbenicillin, and related antibiotics
   2579..3167    +  rep_origin     ori: high-copy-number ColE1/pMB1/pBR322/pUC origin of replication
   3353..3404    -  misc_feature   bom (fragment): basis of mobility region from pBR322
   3411..3488    +  promoter       lacI promoter: lacI
   3489..4571    +  CDS            lacI: lac repressor; lacI; The lac repressor binds to the lac operator to inhibit transcription in E. coli. This inhibition can be relieved by adding lactose or isopropyl-β-D-thiogalactopyranoside (IPTG).
   4584..4605    +  protein_bind   CAP binding site: CAP binding activates transcription in the presence of cAMP. E. coli catabolite activator protein
   4620..4650    +  promoter       lac promoter: promoter for the E. coli lac operon
   4658..4674    +  protein_bind   lac operator: The lac repressor binds to the lac operator to inhibit transcription in E. coli. This inhibition can be relieved by adding lactose or isopropyl-β-D-thiogalactopyranoside (IPTG). lac repressor encoded by lacI
   4694..4867    +  CDS            lacZα: LacZα fragment of β-galactosidase; lacZ fragment
   5131..5247    -  CDS            yciV (fragment): RNAAM_ECOLI - Also known as trpH From Escherichia coli (strain K12).
>Addgene plasmid #103898 | MAGI1_PDZ_1 | addgene full sequence | sequence record 199764 | Addgene NGS Result
TTGACAATTAATCATCGGCTCGTATAATGTGTGGAATTGTGAGCGGATAACAATTTCACACAGGAAACAG
TATTCATGTCCCCTATACTAGGTTATTGGAAAATTAAGGGCCTTGTGCAACCCACTCGACTTCTTTTGGA
ATATCTTGAAGAAAAATATGAAGAGCATTTGTATGAGCGCGATGAAGGTGATAAATGGCGAAACAAAAAG
TTTGAATTGGGTTTGGAGTTTCCCAATCTTCCTTATTATATTGATGGTGATGTTAAATTAACACAGTCTA
TGGCCATCATACGTTATATAGCTGACAAGCACAACATGTTGGGTGGTTGTCCAAAAGAGCGTGCAGAGAT
TTCAATGCTTGAAGGAGCGGTTTTGGATATTAGATACGGTGTTTCGAGAATTGCATATAGTAAAGACTTT
GAAACTCTCAAAGTTGATTTTCTTAGCAAGCTACCTGAAATGCTGAAAATGTTCGAAGATCGTTTATGTC
ATAAAACATATTTAAATGGTGATCATGTAACCCATCCTGACTTCATGTTGTATGACGCTCTTGATGTTGT
TTTATACATGGACCCAATGTGCCTGGATGCGTTCCCAAAATTAGTTTGTTTTAAAAAACGTATTGAAGCT
ATCCCACAAATTGATAAGTACTTGAAATCCAGCAAGTATATAGCATGGCCTTTGCAGGGCTGGCAAGCCA
CGTTTGGTGGTGGCGACCATCCTCCAAAATCGGATCTGGAAGTTCTGTTCCAGGGGCCCCTGGGATCCAT
GTCCAAAGTGATCCAGAAGAAGAACCACTGGACTAGCAGGGTTCACGAATGCACCGTGAAGCGGGGACCC
CAGGGCGAGCTGGGGGTGACGGTGCTGGGAGGCGCGGAGCACGGGGAGTTTCCGTACGTCGGAGCGGTGG
CGGCGGTCGAGGCAGCGGGGCTTCCCGGCGGCGGCGAGGGCCCGAGGCTGGGCGAAGGGGAGCTGCTTCT
GGAGGTGCAGGGGGTCCGGGTGTCCGGCTTGCCCCGCTATGACGTGCTGGGGGTCATCGACAGCTGCAAG
GAGGCCGTCACCTTCAAGGCCGTCAGACAAGGAGGAAGGCTGAACAAGGACCTGCGACATTTTCTCTGAG
TCGACTCGAGCGGCCGCATCGTGACTGACTGACGATCTGCCTCGCGCGTTTCGGTGATGACGGTGAAAAC
CTCTGACACATGCAGCTCCCGGAGACGGTCACAGCTTGTCTGTAAGCGGATGCCGGGAGCAGACAAGCCC
GTCAGGGCGCGTCAGCGGGTGTTGGCGGGTGTCGGGGCGCAGCCATGACCCAGTCACGTAGCGATAGCGG
AGTGTATAATTCTTGAAGACGAAAGGGCCTCGTGATACGCCTATTTTTATAGGTTAATGTCATGATAATA
ATGGTTTCTTAGACGTCAGGTGGCACTTTTCGGGGAAATGTGCGCGGAACCCCTATTTGTTTATTTTTCT
AAATACATTCAAATATGTATCCGCTCATGAGACAATAACCCTGATAAATGCTTCAATAATATTGAAAAAG
GAAGAGTATGAGTATTCAACATTTCCGTGTCGCCCTTATTCCCTTTTTTGCGGCATTTTGCCTTCCTGTT
TTTGCTCACCCAGAAACGCTGGTGAAAGTAAAAGATGCTGAAGATCAGTTGGGTGCACGAGTGGGTTACA
TCGAACTGGATCTCAACAGCGGTAAGATCCTTGAGAGTTTTCGCCCCGAAGAACGTTTTCCAATGATGAG
CACTTTTAAAGTTCTGCTATGTGGCGCGGTATTATCCCGTGTTGACGCCGGGCAAGAGCAACTCGGTCGC
CGCATACACTATTCTCAGAATGACTTGGTTGAGTACTCACCAGTCACAGAAAAGCATCTTACGGATGGCA
TGACAGTAAGAGAATTATGCAGTGCTGCCATAACCATGAGTGATAACACTGCGGCCAACTTACTTCTGAC
AACGATCGGAGGACCGAAGGAGCTAACCGCTTTTTTGCACAACATGGGGGATCATGTAACTCGCCTTGAT
CGTTGGGAACCGGAGCTGAATGAAGCCATACCAAACGACGAGCGTGACACCACGATGCCTGCAGCAATGG
CAACAACGTTGCGCAAACTATTAACTGGCGAACTACTTACTCTAGCTTCCCGGCAACAATTAATAGACTG
GATGGAGGCGGATAAAGTTGCAGGACCACTTCTGCGCTCGGCCCTTCCGGCTGGCTGGTTTATTGCTGAT
AAATCTGGAGCCGGTGAGCGTGGGTCTCGCGGTATCATTGCAGCACTGGGGCCAGATGGTAAGCCCTCCC
GTATCGTAGTTATCTACACGACGGGGAGTCAGGCAACTATGGATGAACGAAATAGACAGATCGCTGAGAT
AGGTGCCTCACTGATTAAGCATTGGTAACTGTCAGACCAAGTTTACTCATATATACTTTAGATTGATTTA
AAACTTCATTTTTAATTTAAAAGGATCTAGGTGAAGATCCTTTTTGATAATCTCATGACCAAAATCCCTT
AACGTGAGTTTTCGTTCCACTGAGCGTCAGACCCCGTAGAAAAGATCAAAGGATCTTCTTGAGATCCTTT
TTTTCTGCGCGTAATCTGCTGCTTGCAAACAAAAAAACCACCGCTACCAGCGGTGGTTTGTTTGCCGGAT
CAAGAGCTACCAACTCTTTTTCCGAAGGTAACTGGCTTCAGCAGAGCGCAGATACCAAATACTGTCCTTC
TAGTGTAGCCGTAGTTAGGCCACCACTTCAAGAACTCTGTAGCACCGCCTACATACCTCGCTCTGCTAAT
CCTGTTACCAGTGGCTGCTGCCAGTGGCGATAAGTCGTGTCTTACCGGGTTGGACTCAAGACGATAGTTA
CCGGATAAGGCGCAGCGGTCGGGCTGAACGGGGGGTTCGTGCACACAGCCCAGCTTGGAGCGAACGACCT
ACACCGAACTGAGATACCTACAGCGTGAGCTATGAGAAAGCGCCACGCTTCCCGAAGGGAGAAAGGCGGA
CAGGTATCCGGTAAGCGGCAGGGTCGGAACAGGAGAGCGCACGAGGGAGCTTCCAGGGGGAAACGCCTGG
TATCTTTATAGTCCTGTCGGGTTTCGCCACCTCTGACTTGAGCGTCGATTTTTGTGATGCTCGTCAGGGG
GGCGGAGCCTATGGAAAAACGCCAGCAACGCGGCCTTTTTACGGTTCCTGGCCTTTTGCTGGCCTTTTGC
TCACATGTTCTTTCCTGCGTTATCCCCTGATTCTGTGGATAACCGTATTACCGCCTTTGAGTGAGCTGAT
ACCGCTCGCCGCAGCCGAACGACCGAGCGCAGCGAGTCAGTGAGCGAGGAAGCGGAAGAGCGCCTGATGC
GGTATTTTCTCCTTACGCATCTGTGCGGTATTTCACACCGCATAAATTCCGACACCATCGAATGGCGCAA
AACCTTTCGCGGTATGGCATGATAGCGCCCGGAAGAGAGTCAATTCAGGGTGGTGAATGTGAAACCAGTA
ACGTTATACGATGTCGCAGAGTATGCCGGTGTCTCTTATCAGACCGTTTCCCGCGTGGTGAACCAGGCCA
GCCACGTTTCTGCGAAAACGCGGGAAAAAGTGGAAGCGGCGATGGCGGAGCTGAATTACATTCCCAACCG
CGTGGCACAACAACTGGCGGGCAAACAGTCGTTGCTGATTGGCGTTGCCACCTCCAGTCTGGCCCTGCAC
GCGCCGTCGCAAATTGTCGCGGCGATTAAATCTCGCGCCGATCAACTGGGTGCCAGCGTGGTGGTGTCGA
TGGTAGAACGAAGCGGCGTCGAAGCCTGTAAAGCGGCGGTGCACAATCTTCTCGCGCAACGCGTCAGTGG
GCTGATCATTAACTATCCGCTGGATGACCAGGATGCCATTGCTGTGGAAGCTGCCTGCACTAATGTTCCG
GCGTTATTTCTTGATGTCTCTGACCAGACACCCATCAACAGTATTATTTTCTCCCATGAAGACGGTACGC
GACTGGGCGTGGAGCATCTGGTCGCATTGGGTCACCAGCAAATCGCGCTGTTAGCGGGCCCATTAAGTTC
TGTCTCGGCGCGTCTGCGTCTGGCTGGCTGGCATAAATATCTCACTCGCAATCAAATTCAGCCGATAGCG
GAACGGGAAGGCGACTGGAGTGCCATGTCCGGTTTTCAACAAACCATGCAAATGCTGAATGAGGGCATCG
TTCCCACTGCGATGCTGGTTGCCAACGATCAGATGGCGCTGGGCGCAATGCGCGCCATTACCGAGTCCGG
GCTGCGCGTTGGTGCGGATATCTCGGTAGTGGGATACGACGATACCGAAGACAGCTCATGTTATATCCCG
CCGTTAACCACCATCAAACAGGATTTTCGCCTGCTGGGGCAAACCAGCGTGGACCGCTTGCTGCAACTCT
CTCAGGGCCAGGCGGTGAAGGGCAATCAGCTGTTGCCCGTCTCACTGGTGAAAAGAAAAACCACGCTAGC
GCCCAATACGCAAACCGCCTCTCCCCGCGCGTTGGCCGATTCATTAATGCAGCTGGCACGACAGGTTTCC
CGACTGGAAAGCGGGCAGTGAGCGCAACGCAATTAATGTAAGTTAGCTCACTCATTAGGCACCCCAGGCT
TTACACTTTATGCTTCCGGCTCGTATGTTGTGTGGAATTGTGAGCGGATAACAATTTCACACAGGAAACA
GCTATGACCATGATTACGGATTCACTGGCCGTCGTTTTACAACGTCGTGACTGGGAAAACCCTGGCGTTA
CCCAACTTAATCGCCTTGCAGCACATCCCCCTTTCGCCAGCTGGCGTAATAGCGAAGAGGCCCGCACCGA
TCGCCCTTCCCAACAGTTGCGCAGCCTGAATGGCGAATGGCGCTTTGCCTGGTTTCCGGCACCAGAAGCG
GTGCCGGAAAGCTGGCTGGAGTGCGATCTTCCTGAGGCCGATACTGTCGTCGTCCCCTCAAACTGGCAGA
TGCACGGTTACGATGCGCCCATCTACACCAACGTGACCTATCCCATTACGGTCAATCCGCCGTTTGTTCC
CACGGAGAATCCGACGGGTTGTTACTCGCTCACATTTAATGTTGATGAAAGCTGGCTACAGGAAGGCCAG
ACGCGAATTATTTTTGATGGCGTTGGAATTAGCTTATCGACTGCACGGTGCACCAATGCTTCTGGCGTCA
GGCAGCCATCGGAAGCTGTGGTATGGCTGTGCAGGTCGTAAATCACTGCATAATTCGTGTCGCTCAAGGC
GCACTCCCGTTCTGGATAATGTTTTTTGCGCCGACATCATAACGGTTCTGGCAAATATTCTGAAATGAGC
TG
